LOCUS       Exported 850 bp ds-DNA linear SYN 23-MAY-2021
DEFINITION  Localization: Nucleoli, Excitation: 433, Emission: 475.
ACCESSION   .
VERSION     .
KEYWORDS    mCerulean-Fibrillarin-7
SOURCE      synthetic DNA construct
  ORGANISM  synthetic DNA construct
REFERENCE   1 (bases 1 to 850)
  TITLE     Davidson Cyan Fluorescent Proteins
REFERENCE   2 (bases 1 to 850)
  AUTHORS   .
  TITLE     Direct Submission
  JOURNAL   Exported May 23, 2021 from SnapGene Server 1.1.58
            http://www.snapgene.com
FEATURES             Location/Qualifiers
     source          1..850
                     /organism="synthetic DNA construct"
                     /mol_type="other DNA"
     primer_bind     9..30
                     /label=EGFP-C
                     /note="EGFP, forward primer"
ORIGIN
        1 cgcgatcaca tggtcctgct ggagttcgtg accgccgccg ggatcactct cggcatggac
       61 gagctgtaca agtccggact cagatctcga gccatgaagc caggattcag tccccgtggg
      121 ggtggctttg gcggccgagg gggctttggt gaccgtggtg gtcgtggagg ccgagggggc
      181 tttggcgggg gccgaggcca aggcggaggc tttagaggtc gtggacgagg aggaggtgga
      241 ggcggcggcg gcggtggagg aggaggaaga ggtggtggag gcttccattt tggtggcaac
      301 cggggtcgtg gtcggggagg aaaaagagga aaccagtcgg ggaagaatgt gatggtggag
      361 ccgcatcggc atgagggtgt cttcatttgt cggggaaagg aagatgcact ggtcaccaag
      421 aacctggtcc ctggggaatc agtttatgga gagaagagag tctcgatttc ggaaggagat
      481 gacaaaattg agtaccgagc ctggaacccc ttccgctcca agcttgcagc agcaatcctg
      541 ggtggtgtgg accagatcca catcaaaccg ggggctaagg ttctctacct cggggctgcc
      601 tcgggcacca cggtctccca tgtctctgac atcgttggtc cggatggtct agtctatgca
      661 gtcgagttct cccaccgctc tggccgtgac ctcattaact tggccaagaa gaggaccaac
      721 atcattcctg tgatcgagga tgctcgacac ccacacaaat accgcatgct catcgcaatg
      781 gtggatgtga tctttgctga tgtggcccag ccagaccaga cccggattgt ggccctgaat
      841 gcccacacct
//
