>Addgene plasmid #55368 | mCerulean-Fibrillarin-7 | depositor partial sequence | sequence record 85772 | insert sequence
GACGTCAGATCCGCTAGCGCTACCGGTCGCCACCATGGTGAGCAAGGGCGAGGAGCTGTTCACCGGGGTG
GTGCCCATCCTGGTCGAGCTGGACGGCGACGTAAACGGCCACAAGTTCAGCGTGTCCGGCGAGGGCGAGG
GCGATGCCACCTACGGCAAGCTGACCCTGAAGTTCATCTGCACCACCGGCAAGCTGCCCGTGCCCTGGCC
CACCCTCGTGACCACCCTGACCTGGGGCGTGCAGTGCTTCGCCCGCTACCCCGACCACATGAAGCAGCAC
GACTTCTTCAAGTCCGCCATGCCCGAAGGCTACGTCCAGGAGCGCACCATCTTCTTCAAGGACGACGGCA
ACTACAAGACCCGCGCCGAGGTGAAGTTCGAGGGCGACACCCTGGTGAACCGCATCGAGCTGAAGGGCAT
CGACTTCAAGGAGGACGGCAACATCCTGGGGCACAAGCTGGAGTACAACGCCATCAGCGACAACGTCTAT
ATCACCGCCGACAAGCAGAAGAACGGCATCAAGGCCAACTTCAAGATCCGCCACAACATCGAGGACGGCA
GCGTGCAGCTCGCCGACCACTACCAGCAGAACACCCCCATCGGCGACGGCCCCGTGCTGCTGCCCGACAA
CCACTACCTGAGCACCCAGTCCAAGCTGAGCAAAGACCCCAACGAGAAGCGCGATCACATGGTCCTGCTG
GAGTTCGTGACCGCCGCCGGGATCACTCTCGGCATGGACGAGCTGTACAAGTCCGGACTCAGATCTCGAG
CCATGAAGCCAGGATTCAGTCCCCGTGGGGGTGGCTTTGGCGGCCGAGGGGGCTTTGGTGACCGTGGTGG
TCGTGGAGGCCGAGGGGGCTTTGGCGGGGGCCGAGGCCAAGGCGGAGGCTTTAGAGGTCGTGGACGAGGA
GGAGGTGGAGGCGGCGGCGGCGGTGGAGGAGGAGGAAGAGGTGGTGGAGGCTTCCATTTTGGTGGCAACC
GGGGTCGTGGTCGGGGAGGAAAAAGAGGAAACCAGTCGGGGAAGAATGTGATGGTGGAGCCGCATCGGCA
TGAGGGTGTCTTCATTTGTCGGGGAAAGGAAGATGCACTGGTCACCAAGAACCTGGTCCCTGGGGAATCA
GTTTATGGAGAGAAGAGAGTCTCGATTTCGGAAGGAGATGACAAAATTGAGTACCGAGCCTGGAACCCCT
TCCGCTCCAAGCTTGCAGCAGCAATCCTGGGTGGTGTGGACCAGATCCACATCAAACCGGGGGCTAAGGT
TCTCTACCTCGGGGCTGCCTCGGGCACCACGGTCTCCCATGTCTCTGACATCGTTGGTCCGGATGGTCTA
GTCTATGCAGTCGAGTTCTCCCACCGCTCTGGCCGTGACCTCATTAACTTGGCCAAGAAGAGGACCAACA
TCATTCCTGTGATCGAGGATGCTCGACACCCACACAAATACCGCATGCTCATCGCAATGGTGGATGTGAT
CTTTGCTGATGTGGCCCAGCCAGACCAGACCCGGATTGTGGCCCTGAATGCCCACACCTTCCTGCGTAAT
GGAGGACACTTTGTGATTTCCATTAAGGCCAACTGCATTGACTCCACAGCCTCAGCCGAGGCCGTGTTTG
CCTCCGAAGTGAAAAAGATGCAACAGGAGAACATGAAGCCGCAGGAGCAGTTGACCCTTGAGCCATATGA
AAGAGACCATGCCGTGGTCGTGGGAGTGTACAGGCCACCCCCCAAGGTGAAGAACTGAGGATCCACCGGA
TCTAGATAACTGATCATAATCAGCC
