[The description below was written by a language model from this plasmid's Addgene catalogue record and the feature table of its GenBank file.]
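Description:
mCerulean-Fibrillarin-7 is a mammalian expression plasmid that produces human fibrillarin (FBL) fused to the cyan fluorescent protein mCerulean. It is built on an mCerulean backbone of about 4.75 kb without the insert. The fusion is driven by the CMV promoter, a strong constitutive promoter in most mammalian cell lines, and the listed 3′ sequencing primer indicates that an SV40 polyadenylation signal lies downstream. mCerulean is supplied by the backbone and sits at the N terminus, so fibrillarin is fused at the fluorescent protein's C-terminal end. The fibrillarin insert is recorded as carrying two substitutions relative to the reference, R36Q and S66F; the record does not say whether these are deliberate or what effect they have. The plasmid is maintained at high copy in E. coli under kanamycin selection. A neomycin resistance marker allows G418 selection of stably transfected mammalian cells. The origin of replication and the cloning method are not stated.

Fibrillarin is a nucleolar protein, and the stated purpose of the construct is as a localization marker for nucleoli in fluorescence imaging, with excitation at 433 nm and emission at 475 nm. It belongs to a set of cyan fluorescent protein fusions.

The sequence record held for this plasmid is only an 850 bp partial read. Its sole annotation is a binding site for the EGFP-C forward primer, which anneals near the end of GFP-family coding sequences and reads toward the fusion junction. The remaining details therefore come from the catalogue fields rather than from annotated sequence.
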