Addgene plasmid #55368: mCerulean-Fibrillarin-7
Purpose: Localization: Nucleoli, Excitation: 433, Emission: 475
Depositing lab: Michael Davidson. Depositing organization: Florida State University, Tallahassee.
Backbone
  Vector backbone: mCerulean
  Backbone size w/o insert (bp): 4750
  Vector type: Mammalian Expression
  Selectable markers: Neomycin (select with G418)
Growth in bacteria
  Bacterial resistance: Kanamycin, 50 μg/mL
  Growth temperature: 37°C
  Growth strain: DH5alpha
  Copy number: High Copy
Gene/Insert
  Gene/Insert name: Fibrillarin (alt name: NM_001436.3)
  Species: H. sapiens (human)
  Mutation: R36Q, S66F
  Entrez Gene: FBL (a.k.a. FIB, FLRN, Nop1, RNU3IP1)
  Promoter: CMV
  Tag / fusion protein: mCerulean (N terminal on backbone)
  Cloning method: Unknown
  Sequencing primers: 5′ CMV-F; 3′ SV40pA-R
Terms and licenses: Academic/Nonprofit Terms; Industry Terms: Not Available to Industry
Depositor comments: . Excitation = 433; Emission = 475
How to cite: mCerulean-Fibrillarin-7 was a gift from Michael Davidson (Addgene plasmid # 55368 ; http://n2t.net/addgene:55368 ; RRID:Addgene_55368)
